>Addgene plasmid #190399 | JAB3017 | addgene full sequence | sequence record 387112 | Addgene NGS Result
CGGTCGGGGAGCTGTTGGCTGGCTGGTGGCAGGATATATTGTGGTGTAAACAAATTGACGCTTAGACAAC
TTAATAACACATTGCGGACGTTTTTAATGTAATCAGCTTGCATGCCGGTCGATCTAGTAACATAGATGAC
ACCGCGCGCGATAATTTATCCTAGTTTGCGCGCTATATTTTGTTTTCTATCGCGTATTAAATGTATAATT
GCGGGACTCTAATCATAAAAACCCATCTCATAAATAACGTCATGCATTACATGTTAATTATTACATGCTT
AACGTAATTCAACAGAAATTATATGATAATCATCGCAAGACCGGCAACAGGATTCAATCTTAAGAAACTT
TATTGCCAAATGTTTGAACGATCTGCTTGACTCTAGGGGTCATCAGATTTCGGTGACGGGCAGGACCGGA
CGGGGCGGCACCGGCAGGCTGAAGTCCAGCTGCCAGAAACCCACGTCATGCCAGTTCCCGTGCTTGAAGC
CGGCCGCCCGCAGCATGCCGCGGGGGGCATATCCGAGCGCCTCGTGCATGCGCACGCTCGGGTCGTTGGG
CAGCCCGATGACAGCGACCACGCTCTTGAAGCCCTGTGCCTCCAGGGACTTCAGCAGGTGGGTGTAGAGC
GTGGAGCCCAGTCCCGTCCGCTGGTGGCGGGGGGACACGTACACGGTCGACTCGGCCGTCCAGTCGTAGG
CGTTGCGTGCCTTCCAGGGACCCGCGTAGGCGATGCCGGCGACCTCGCCGTCCACCTCGGCGACGAGCCA
GGGATAGCGCTCCCGCAGACGGACGAGGTCGTCCGTCCACTCCTGCGGTTCCTGCGGCTCGGTACGGAAG
TTGACCGTGCTTGTCTCGATGTAGTGGTTGACGATGGTGCAGACCGCCGGCATGTCCGCCTCGGTGGCAC
GGCGGATGTCGGCCGGGCGTCGTTCTGGGCTCATGGTAGATCCCCTCGATCGAGTTGAGAGTGAATATGA
GACTCTAATTGGATACCGAGGGGAATTTATGGAACGTCAGTGGAGCATTTTTGACAAGAAATATTTGCTA
GCTGATAGTGACCTTAGGCGACTTTTGAACGCGCAATAATGGTTTCTGACGTATGTGCTTAGCTCATTAA
ACTCCAGAAACCCGCGGCTCAGTGGCTCCTTCAACGTTGCGGTTCTGTCAGTTCCAAACGTAAAACGGCT
TGTCCCGCGTCATCGGCGGGGGTCATAACGTGACTCCCTTAATTCTCCGCTCATGATCGATAACATGTCG
ACTATCGGACGAGCTCAAAGTTTAACGTGTGAAGACGTGCTTCTAATGTAGTTTAAACTGAAGGCGGGAA
ACGACAATCTGATCCAAGCTCAAGCTAAGCTTGCATGCCTGCAGGATATCGTGGATCCAAGCTTGCCACG
TGCCGCCACGTGCCGCCACGTGCCGCCACGTGCCTCTAGAGGATCCATCTCCACTGACGTAAGGGATGAC
GCACAATCCCACTATCCTTCGCAAGACCCTTCCTCTATATAAGGAAGTTCATTTCATTTGGAGAGGACAC
GCTGGGATCCCCACCATGGCCGCCAGCGCCAGCGGCAAGAGCAAAACAAGCGCTGGCGCCAACCGGCGGA
GAAACAGACCCAGCCCTAGACAGAGACTGCTGGACAGCGCCACCAACCTGTTCACCACCGAGGGCATCAG
AGTGATCGGCATCGACCGGATCCTGCGCGAGGCCGATGTGGCCAAGGCCAGCCTGTACAGCCTGTTCGGC
AGCAAGGATGCCCTCGTGATCGCCTACCTGGAAAACCTGGACCAGCTGTGGCGCGAAGCCTGGCGGGAAA
GAACCGTGGGCATGAAGGACCCCGAGGACAAGATTATCGCCTTCTTCGACCAGTGCATCGAGGAAGAACC
CGAGAAGGACTTCCGGGGCAGCCACTTCCAGAACGCCGCCTCCGAGTACCCCAGACCCGAAACCGATAGC
GAGAAGGGCATTGTGGCCGCCGTGCTGGAACACAGAGAGTGGTGCCACAAGACCCTGACCGACCTGCTGA
CCGAGAAGAACGGCTACCCTGGCACCACACAGGCCAACCAGCTGCTGGTGTTTCTGGATGGCGGCCTGGC
CGGCAGCAGACTGGTGCACAATATCAGCCCCCTGGAAACCGCCAGAGATCTGGCCAGACAGCTGCTCTCT
GCCCCCCCTGCCGACTACTCTATCCCGAAGAAGAAGAGGAAGGTTTAGTGTCGGTACGCTGAAATCACCA
GTCTCTCTCTACAAATCTATCTCTCTCTATTTTCTCCATAAATAATGTGTGAGTAGTTTCCCGATAAGGG
AAATTAGGGTTCTTATAGGGTTTCGCTCATGTGTTGAGCATATAAGAAACCCTTAGTATGTATTTGTATT
TGTAAAATACTTCTATCAATAAAATTTCTAATTCCTAAAACCAAAATCCAGTACTAAAATCCAGATCGAT
GCTTGATACTACGTCTTCGGGCTAGAGCGGACTAGTTCTAGAGCGGCCGCCACCGCGGTGGAGCTCCAGC
TTTTGTTCCCTTTAGTGAGGGTTAATTGCGCGCTTGGCGTAATCATGGTCATAGCTGTTTCCTGTGTGAA
ATTGTTATCCGCTCACAATTCCACACAACATACGAGCCGGAAGCATAAAGTGTAAAGCCTGGGGTGCCTA
ATGAGTGAGCTAACTCACATTAATTGCGTTGCGCTCACTGCCCGCTTTCCAGTCGGGAAACCTGTCGTGC
CAGCTGCATTAATGAATCGGCCAACGCGCGGGGAGAGGCGGTTTGCGTATTGGGCGCTCTTCCGCTTCCT
CGCTCACTGACTCGCTGCGCTCGGTCGTTCGGCTGCGGCGAGCGGTATCAGCTCACTCAAAGGCGGTAAT
ACGGTTATCCACAGAATCAGGGGATAACGCAGGAAAGAACATGAAGGCCTTGACAGGATATATTGGCGGG
TAAACTAAGTCGCTGTATGTGTTTGTTTGAGATCTCATGTGAGCAAAAGGCCAGCAAAAGGCCAGGAACC
GTAAAAAGGCCGCGTTGCTGGCGTTTTTCCATAGGCTCCGCCCCCCTGACGAGCATCACAAAAATCGACG
CTCAAGTCAGAGGTGGCGAAACCCGACAGGACTATAAAGATACCAGGCGTTTCCCCCTGGAAGCTCCCTC
GTGCGCTCTCCTGTTCCGACCCTGCCGCTTACCGGATACCTGTCCGCCTTTCTCCCTTCGGGAAGCGTGG
CGCTTTCTCATAGCTCACGCTGTAGGTATCTCAGTTCGGTGTAGGTCGTTCGCTCCAAGCTGGGCTGTGT
GCACGAACCCCCCGTTCAGCCCGACCGCTGCGCCTTATCCGGTAACTATCGTCTTGAGTCCAACCCGGTA
AGACACGACTTATCGCCACTGGCAGCAGCCACTGGTAACAGGATTAGCAGAGCGAGGTATGTAGGCGGTG
CTACAGAGTTCTTGAAGTGGTGGCCTAACTACGGCTACACTAGAAGAACAGTATTTGGTATCTGTGCTCT
GCTGAAGCCAGTTACCTTCGGAAGAAGAGTTGGTAGCTCTTGATCCGGCAAACAAACCACCGCTGGTAGC
GGTGGTTTTTTTGTTTGCAAGCAGCAGATTACGCGCAGAAAAAAAGGATCTCAAGAAGATCCTTTGATCT
TTTCTACGGGGTCTGACGCTCAGTGGAACGAAAACTCACGTTAAGGGATTTTGGTCATGAATTCTTGTTA
GACATTATTTGCCGACTACCTTGGTGATCTCGCCTTTCACGTAGTGAACAAATTCTTCCAACTGATCTGC
GCGCGAGGCCAAGCGATCTTCTTGTCCAAGATAAGCCTGCCTAGCTTCAAGTATGACGGGCTGATACTGG
GCCGGCAGGCGCTCCATTGCCCAGTCGGCAGCGACATCCTTCGGCGCGATTTTGCCGGTTACTGCGCTGT
ACCAAATGCGGGACAACGTAAGCACTACATTTCGCTCATCGCCAGCCCAGTCGGGCGGCGAGTTCCATAG
CGTTAAGGTTTCATTTAGCGCCTCAAATAGATCCTGTTCAGGAACCGGATCAAAGAGTTCCTCCGCCGCT
GGACCTACCAAGGCAACGCTATGTTCTCTTGCTTTTGTCAGCAAGATAGCCAGATCAATGTCGATCGTGG
CTGGCTCGAAGATACCTGCAAGAATGTCATTGCGCTGCCATTCTCCAAATTGCAGTTCGCGCTTAGCTGG
ATAACGCCACGGAATGATGTCGTCGTGCACAACAATGGTGACTTCTACAGCGCGGAGAATCTCGCTCTCT
CCAGGGGAAGCCGAAGTTTCCAAAAGGTCGTTGATCAAAGCTCGCCGCGTTGTTTCATCAAGCCTTACGG
TCACCGTAACCAGCAAATCAATATCACTGTGTGGCTTCAGGCCGCCATCCACTGCGGAGCCGTACAAATG
TACGGCCAGCAACGTCGGTTCGAGATGGCGCTCGATGACGCCAACTACCTCTGATAGTTGAGTCGATACT
TCGGCGATCACCGCTTCCCTCATGATGTTTAACTCCTGAATTAAGCCGCGCCGCGAAGCGGTGTCGGCTT
GAATGAATTGTTAGGCGTCATCCTGTGCTCCCGAGAACCAGTACCAGTACATCGCTGTTTCGTTCGAGAC
TTGAGGTCTAGTTTTATACGTGAACAGGTCAATGCCGCCGAGAGTAAAGCCACATTTTGCGTACAAATTG
CAGGCAGGTACATTGTTCGTTTGTGCCATGATGATATATTTTTATCTTGTGCAATGTAACATCAGAGATT
TTGAGACACAACGTGGCTTTGTTGAATAAATCGAACTTTTGCTGAGTTGAAGGATCAGATCACGCATCTT
CCCGACAACGCAGACCGTTCCGTGGCAAAGCAAAAGTTCAAAATCACCAACTGGTCCACCTACAACAAAG
CTCTCATCAACCGTGGCTCCCTCACTTTCTGGCTGGATGATGGGGCGATTCAGGAGATCCCCATCCAACA
GCCCGCCGTCGAGCGGGCTTTTTTATCCCCGGAAGCCTGTGGATAGAGGGTAGTTATCCACGTGAAACCG
CTAATGCCCCGCAAAGCCTTGATTCACGGGGCTTTCCGGCCCGCTCCAAAAACTATCCACGTGAAATCGC
TAATCAGGGTACGTGAAATCGCTAATCGGAGTACGTGAAATCGCTAATAAGGTCACGTGAAATCGCTAAT
CAAAAAGGCACGTGAGAACGCTAATAGCCCTTTCAGATCAACAGCTTGCAAACACCCCTCGCTCCGGCAA
GTAGTTACAGCAAGTAGTATGTTCAATTAGCTTTTCAATTATGAATATATATATCAATTATTGGTCGCCC
TTGGCTTGTGGACAATGCGCTACGCGCACCGGCTCCGCCCGTGGACAACCGCAAGCGGTTGCCCACCGTC
GAGCGCCTTTGCCCACAACCCGGCGGCCGGCCGCAACAGATCGTTTTATAAATTTTTTTTTTTGAAAAAG
AAAAAGCCCGAAAGGCGGCAACCTCTCGGGCTTCTGGATTTCCGATCCCCGGAATTAGACTCTGGCTGCC
TGTATCGAGTGGTGATTTTGTGCCGAGCTGC
Features (pLannotate 1.2.2; 21 found; start..end, strand, type, name):
     27..51      +  misc_feature   LB T-DNA repeat: left border repeat from nopaline C58 T-DNA
    121..373     -  terminator     NOS terminator: nopaline synthase terminator and poly(A) signal
    396..944     -  CDS            bar: PAT_STRHY - Experimental evidence at protein level: Swiss-Prot protein existence level 1. Inactivates phosphinothricin (PPT) by transfer of an acetyl group from acetyl CoA. Can also acetylate demethylphosphinothricin but not PTT or glutamate. This enzyme is an effector of phosphinothricin tripeptide (PTT or bialaphos) resistance. From Streptomyces hygroscopicus. Introduced by genetic manipulation and expressed in glufosinate-tolerant maize by Dekalb Genetics.
    986..1165    -  promoter       NOS promoter: nopaline synthase promoter
   1357..1375    -  misc_feature   MCS (fragment): pUC18/19 multiple cloning site
   1447..1492    +  promoter       35SPPDK promoter (fragment): hybrid promoter consisting of the cauliflower mosaic virus 35S enhancer fused to the maize C4PPDK basal promoter (Yoo et al., 2007)
   1491..1537    +  promoter       minimal CaMV 35S promoter: minimal 35S promoter from cauliflower mosaic virus
   2271..2447    +  polyA_signal   CaMV poly(A) signal: cauliflower mosaic virus polyadenylation signal
   2481..2516    -  misc_feature   MCS (fragment): pBluescript multiple cloning site
   2529..2547    -  promoter       T3 promoter: promoter for bacteriophage T3 RNA polymerase
   2592..2608    -  protein_bind   lac operator: The lac repressor binds to the lac operator to inhibit transcription in E. coli. This inhibition can be relieved by adding lactose or isopropyl-β-D-thiogalactopyranoside (IPTG). lac repressor encoded by lacI
   2616..2646    -  promoter       lac promoter: promoter for the E. coli lac operon
   2661..2682    -  protein_bind   CAP binding site: CAP binding activates transcription in the presence of cAMP. E. coli catabolite activator protein
   2695..2787    -  CDS            lacI (fragment): lac repressor; lacI; The lac repressor binds to the lac operator to inhibit transcription in E. coli. This inhibition can be relieved by adding lactose or isopropyl-β-D-thiogalactopyranoside (IPTG).
   2789..2913    -  rep_origin     RSF ori (fragment): Plasmids containing the RSF 1030 origin of replication can be propagated in E. coli cells that contain additional plasmids with compatible origins.
   2921..2945    +  misc_feature   RB T-DNA repeat: right border repeat from nopaline C58 T-DNA
   3036..3624    -  rep_origin     ori: high-copy-number ColE1/pMB1/pBR322/pUC origin of replication
   3718..4503    -  CDS            aadA: S3AD_SHIFL - Experimental evidence at protein level: Swiss-Prot protein existence level 1. Mediates bacterial resistance to the antibiotics streptomycin and spectinomycin. From Shigella flexneri.
   4564..4713    -  CDS            sat-1 (fragment): STA_ECOLX - Protein inferred from homology: Swiss-Prot protein existence level 3. Involved in resistance to streptothricin, a broad-spectrum antibiotic produced by streptomycetes (PubMed:1850404). Detoxifies streptothricin via acetylation of the beta amino group of the first beta-lysyl moiety of streptothricin (By similarity). From Escherichia coli.
   4855..4953    +  CDS            TRA2_ECOLX (fragment): Protein predicted: Swiss-Prot protein existence level 4. Required for transposition of transposon Tn903. From Escherichia coli.
   4961..5396    +  rep_origin     pSa ori: origin of replication from bacterial plasmid pSa
