[The description below was written by a language model from this plasmid's Addgene catalogue record and pLannotate feature annotations shown in this document.]
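Description:
JAB3017 is a plant expression T-DNA vector of about 5.6 kb, built on the JAB2121 backbone, that carries one part of a toolkit for building synthetic genetic circuits in eudicot plants. It replicates at high copy in E. coli through a ColE1/pUC-type origin and is selected with spectinomycin through the aadA gene. A pSa origin is also annotated; this minimal origin is typical of pGreen-style binary vectors, where replication in Agrobacterium depends on replication functions supplied in trans. Short fragments of sat-1, a Tn903 transposase, lacI and an RSF origin are also detected and appear to be backbone remnants rather than functional elements.

Nopaline-type left and right border repeats define the T-DNA. Next to the left border is a plant selection cassette in reverse orientation, in which the NOS promoter drives bar (phosphinothricin acetyltransferase, giving glufosinate/bialaphos tolerance) and is followed by the NOS terminator. The payload is described as proG1090::McbR-NLS-19St, a synthetic transcription unit in which the G1090 promoter expresses the bacterial DNA-binding regulator McbR fused to a nuclear localisation signal. The automated annotation recognises only a 35S/PPDK-like fragment and a minimal CaMV 35S core at the promoter position, plus a CaMV poly(A) signal downstream. The roughly 700 bp between them is unannotated and presumably holds the McbR-NLS coding region. The "19St" label probably denotes the terminator, but the record does not define it.

The catalogue entry gives no detail on McbR's role, but its stated purpose suggests the plasmid supplies a nuclear-targeted synthetic transcription factor to act on matching engineered promoters in plant gene circuits. The depositor points to a separately supplied, fully annotated sequence for the details.
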