Addgene plasmid #190399: JAB3017
Purpose: Plasmids encode parts for syntetic genetic circuit construction in eudicot plants (proG1090::McbR-NLS-19St)
Depositing lab: Jennifer Brophy & Jose Dinneny. Depositing organization: Stanford University. Publication: Synthetic genetic circuits as a means of reprogramming plant roots. Brophy JAN, Magallon KJ, Duan L, Zhong V, Ramachandran P, Kniazev K, Dinneny JR. Science. 2022 Aug 12;377(6607):747-751. doi: 10.1126/science.abo4326. Epub 2022 Aug 11. PubMed 35951698.
Backbone
  Vector backbone: JAB2121
  Vector type: Plant Expression
Growth in bacteria
  Bacterial resistance: Spectinomycin, 50 μg/mL
  Growth temperature: 37°C
  Growth strain: DH5alpha
  Copy number: High Copy
Gene/Insert
  Gene/Insert name: proG1090::McbR-NLS-19St
  Species: Synthetic
  Cloning method: Restriction Enzyme; 5′ cloning site unknown (unknown if destroyed)
Terms and licenses: Academic/Nonprofit Terms; Industry Terms: Not Available to Industry
Depositor comments: Please see the fully annotated sequence linked the "Supplemental Documents" section. Please visit https://www.biorxiv.org/content/10.1101/2022.02.02.478917v1 for bioRxiv preprint.
How to cite: JAB3017 was a gift from Jennifer Brophy & Jose Dinneny (Addgene plasmid # 190399 ; http://n2t.net/addgene:190399 ; RRID:Addgene_190399)
